>Addgene plasmid #144173 | TFORF1343 | addgene full sequence | sequence record 404062 | Addgene NGS Result
TTAATGTAGTCTTATGCAATACTCTTGTAGTCTTGCAACATGGTAACGATGAGTTAGCAACATGCCTTAC
AAGGAGAGAAAAAGCACCGTGCATGCCGATTGGTGGAAGTAAGGTGGTACGATCGTGCCTTATTAGGAAG
GCAACAGACGGGTCTGACATGGATTGGACGAACCACTGAATTGCCGCATTGCAGAGATATTGTATTTAAG
TGCCTAGCTCGATACATAAACGGGTCTCTCTGGTTAGACCAGATCTGAGCCTGGGAGCTCTCTGGCTAAC
TAGGGAACCCACTGCTTAAGCCTCAATAAAGCTTGCCTTGAGTGCTTCAAGTAGTGTGTGCCCGTCTGTT
GTGTGACTCTGGTAACTAGAGATCCCTCAGACCCTTTTAGTCAGTGTGGAAAATCTCTAGCAGTGGCGCC
CGAACAGGGACTTGAAAGCGAAAGGGAAACCAGAGGAGCTCTCTCGACGCAGGACTCGGCTTGCTGAAGC
GCGCACGGCAAGAGGCGAGGGGCGGCGACTGGTGAGTACGCCAAAAATTTTGACTAGCGGAGGCTAGAAG
GAGAGAGATGGGTGCGAGAGCGTCAGTATTAAGCGGGGGAGAATTAGATCGCGATGGGAAAAAATTCGGT
TAAGGCCAGGGGGAAAGAAAAAATATAAATTAAAACATATAGTATGGGCAAGCAGGGAGCTAGAACGATT
CGCAGTTAATCCTGGCCTGTTAGAAACATCAGAAGGCTGTAGACAAATACTGGGACAGCTACAACCATCC
CTTCAGACAGGATCAGAAGAACTTAGATCATTATATAATACAGTAGCAACCCTCTATTGTGTGCATCAAA
GGATAGAGATAAAAGACACCAAGGAAGCTTTAGACAAGATAGAGGAAGAGCAAAACAAAAGTAAGACCAC
CGCACAGCAAGCGGCCGCTGATCTTCAGACCTGGAGGAGGAGATATGAGGGACAATTGGAGAAGTGAATT
ATATAAATATAAAGTAGTAAAAATTGAACCATTAGGAGTAGCACCCACCAAGGCAAAGAGAAGAGTGGTG
CAGAGAGAAAAAAGAGCAGTGGGAATAGGAGCTTTGTTCCTTGGGTTCTTGGGAGCAGCAGGAAGCACTA
TGGGCGCAGCGTCAATGACGCTGACGGTACAGGCCAGACAATTATTGTCTGGTATAGTGCAGCAGCAGAA
CAATTTGCTGAGGGCTATTGAGGCGCAACAGCATCTGTTGCAACTCACAGTCTGGGGCATCAAGCAGCTC
CAGGCAAGAATCCTGGCTGTGGAAAGATACCTAAAGGATCAACAGCTCCTGGGGATTTGGGGTTGCTCTG
GAAAACTCATTTGCACCACTGCTGTGCCTTGGAATGCTAGTTGGAGTAATAAATCTCTGGAACAGATTTG
GAATCACACGACCTGGATGGAGTGGGACAGAGAAATTAACAATTACACAAGCTTAATACACTCCTTAATT
GAAGAATCGCAAAACCAGCAAGAAAAGAATGAACAAGAATTATTGGAATTAGATAAATGGGCAAGTTTGT
GGAATTGGTTTAACATAACAAATTGGCTGTGGTATATAAAATTATTCATAATGATAGTAGGAGGCTTGGT
AGGTTTAAGAATAGTTTTTGCTGTACTTTCTATAGTGAATAGAGTTAGGCAGGGATATTCACCATTATCG
TTTCAGACCCACCTCCCAACCCCGAGGGGACCCATGCATTGCATCTCAATTAGTCAGCAACCAGGTGTGG
AAAGTCCCCAGGCTCCCCAGCAGGCAGAAGTATGCAAAGCATGCGTCTCAATTAGTCAGCAACCATAGTC
CCGCCCCTAACTCCGCCCATCCCGCCCCTAACTCCGCCCAGTTCCGCCCATTCTCCGCCCCATGGCTGAC
TAATTTTTTTTATTTATGCAGAGGCCGAGGCCGCCTCGGCCTCTGAGCTATTCCAGAAGTAGTGAGGAGG
CTTTTTTGGAGGCCTAGGCTTTTGCAAAAAGCTTTCTAGAGGTACCACCGGAGCTTACCATGACCGAGTA
CAAGCCCACGGTGCGCCTCGCCACCCGCGACGACGTCCCCAGGGCCGTACGCACCCTCGCCGCCGCGTTC
GCCGACTACCCCGCCACGCGCCACACCGTCGATCCGGACCGCCACATCGAGCGGGTCACCGAGCTGCAAG
AACTCTTCCTCACGCGCGTCGGGCTCGACATCGGCAAGGTGTGGGTCGCGGACGACGGCGCCGCCGTGGC
GGTCTGGACCACGCCGGAGAGCGTCGAAGCGGGGGCGGTGTTCGCCGAGATCGGCCCGCGCATGGCCGAG
TTGAGCGGTTCCCGGCTGGCCGCGCAGCAACAGATGGAAGGCCTCCTGGCGCCGCACCGGCCCAAGGAGC
CCGCGTGGTTCCTGGCCACCGTCGGCGTCTCGCCCGACCACCAGGGCAAGGGTCTGGGCAGCGCCGTCGT
GCTCCCCGGAGTGGAGGCGGCCGAGCGCGCCGGGGTGCCCGCCTTCCTGGAGACCTCCGCGCCCCGCAAC
CTCCCCTTCTACGAGCGGCTCGGCTTCACCGTCACCGCCGACGTCGAGGTGCCCGAAGGACCGCGCACCT
GGTGCATGACCCGCAAGCCCGGTGCCAGTTAACGAATTCTAGATCTTGAGACAAATGGCAGTATTCATCC
ACAATTTTAAAAGAAAAGGGGGGATTGGGGGGTACAGTGCAGGGGAAAGAATAGTAGACATAATAGCAAC
AGACATACAAACTAAAGAATTACAAAAACAAATTACAAAAATTCAAAATTTTCGGGTTTATTACAGGGAC
AGCAGAGATCCACTTTGGCGCCGGCTCGAGGCCTGCAGGTGCAAAGATGGATAAAGTTTTAAACAGAGAG
GAATCTTTGCAGCTAATGGACCTTCTAGGTCTTGAAAGGAGTGGGAATTGGCTCCGGTGCCCGTCAGTGG
GCAGAGCGCACATCGCCCACAGTCCCCGAGAAGTTGGGGGGAGGGGTCGGCAATTGAACCGGTGCCTAGA
GAAGGTGGCGCGGGGTAAACTGGGAAAGTGATGTCGTGTACTGGCTCCGCCTTTTTCCCGAGGGTGGGGG
AGAACCGTATATAAGTGCAGTAGTCGCCGTGAACGTTCTTTTTCGCAACGGGTTTGCCGCCAGAACACAG
GTAAGTGCCGTGTGTGGTTCCCGCGGGCCTGGCCTCTTTACGGGTTATGGCCCTTGCGTGCCTTGAATTA
CTTCCACCTGGCTGCAGTACGTGATTCTTGATCCCGAGCTTCGGGTTGGAAGTGGGTGGGAGAGTTCGAG
GCCTTGCGCTTAAGGAGCCCCTTCGCCTCGTGCTTGAGTTGAGGCCTGGCCTGGGCGCTGGGGCCGCCGC
GTGCGAATCTGGTGGCACCTTCGCGCCTGTCTCGCTGCTTTCGATAAGTCTCTAGCCATTTAAAATTTTT
GATGACCTGCTGCGACGCTTTTTTTCTGGCAAGATAGTCTTGTAAATGCGGGCCAAGATCTGCACACTGG
TATTTCGGTTTTTGGGGCCGCGGGCGGCGACGGGGCCCGTGCGTCCCAGCGCACATGTTCGGCGAGGCGG
GGCCTGCGAGCGCGGCCACCGAGAATCGGACGGGGGTAGTCTCAAGCTGGCCGGCCTGCTCTGGTGCCTG
GCCTCGCGCCGCCGTGTATCGCCCCGCCCTGGGCGGCAAGGCTGGCCCGGTCGGCACCAGTTGCGTGAGC
GGAAAGATGGCCGCTTCCCGGCCCTGCTGCAGGGAGCTCAAAATGGAGGACGCGGCGCTCGGGAGAGCGG
GCGGGTGAGTCACCCACACAAAGGAAAAGGGCCTTTCCGTCCTCAGCCGTCGCTTCATGTGACTCCACGG
AGTACCGGGCGCCGTCCAGGCACCTCGATTAGTTCTCGAGCTTTTGGAGTACGTCGTCTTTAGGTTGGGG
GGAGGGGTTTTATGCGATGGAGTTTCCCCACACTGAGTGGGTGGAGACTGAAGTTAGGCCAGCTTGGCAC
TTGATGTAATTCTCCTTGGAATTTGCCCTTTTTGAGTTTGGATCTTGGTTCATTCTCAAGCCTCAGACAG
TGGTTCAAAGTTTTTTTCTTCCATTTCAGGTGTCGTGAGGCTAGCACCGCCACCATGGACAGTAGCTGCC
ACAACGCGACTACCAAAATGTTAGCGACTGCTCCAGCTCGGGGCAACATGATGAGCACGTCCAAACCCTT
GGCTTTCTCCATTGAACGAATCATGGCGCGCACCCCAGAGCCCAAGGCCCTGCCAGTCCCCCACTTCCTG
CAGGGAGCCTTACCCAAGGGGGAACCCAAGCACTCTCTGCATCTCAACTCGTCGATCCCCTGCATGATCC
CCTTCGTGCCTGTGGCCTACGACACGAGCCCCAAGGCAGGAGTGACGGGCTCCGAGCCGCGGAAGGCCAG
TCTGGAGGCCCCGGCGGCGCCCGCGGCGGTGCCCTCGGCTCCCGCATTCAGCTGCAGCGACCTGCTCAAC
TGCGCACTGAGTCTCAAGGGCGACCTGGCCCGCGACGCGCTGCCGCTGCAGCAGTACAAGCTGCCAAAAA
CGTATTTAGCCGAAAGGAATAAACTGGTGGTCCCGGCGGTGGAGAAATACCCTTCTGGAGTAGCTTTCAA
AGACCTGTCCCAGGCTCAGCTGCAGCATTACATGAAAGAAAGCGCCCAGCTTCTGTCGGAAAAAATCGCG
TTCAAAACCTCGGATTTCAGCCGAGGCTCTCCTAATGCCAAGCCCAAAGTTTTCACTTGCGAAGTGTGTG
GAAAGGTCTTTAATGCGCACTATAACTTAACCCGTCACATGCCAGTGCACACAGGAGCCAGACCCTTCGT
TTGCAAAGTGTGCGGAAAAGGTTTCAGGCAAGCAAGCACCCTGTGCAGGCACAAGATCATTCACACGCAG
GAAAAACCTCACAAATGTAACCAGTGTGGCAAAGCATTTAATAGAAGTTCCACTTTAAACACTCATACCC
GAATACACGCGGGCTACAAACCGTTTGTGTGTGAATTCTGTGGCAAAGGGTTTCATCAAAAAGGGAATTA
CAAAAACCACAAGTTGACCCACAGCGGGGAGAAGCAGTTCAAGTGCAATATCTGCAACAAGGCTTTCCAC
CAGGTTTACAACCTCACCTTCCACATGCACACCCACAACGACAAGAAGCCTTTCACCTGCCCCACGTGCG
GCAAGGGTTTCTGCAGGAACTTTGACCTCAAGAAGCATGTCCGCAAGCTGCACGACAGCAGCCTGGGGCT
GGCCCGCACGCCAGCTGGCGAACCAGGCACTGAACCGCCGCCCCCGCTACCGCAGCAGCCGCCGATGACG
CTGCCTCCTCTGCAGCCGCCGCTGCCAACCCCGGGGCCCCTGCAGCCCGGGCTCCACCAGGGCCACCAGT
AGTAATGAACTAGTCCGTAACTTGAAAGTATTTCGATTTCTTGGCTTTATATATCTTGTGGAAAGGACGA
ACTAGCGTAAAGCGATTAGAGTGTACGCGTTAAGTCGACAATCAACCTCTGGATTACAAAATTTGTGAAA
GATTGACTGGTATTCTTAACTATGTTGCTCCTTTTACGCTATGTGGATACGCTGCTTTAATGCCTTTGTA
TCATGCTATTGCTTCCCGTATGGCTTTCATTTTCTCCTCCTTGTATAAATCCTGGTTGCTGTCTCTTTAT
GAGGAGTTGTGGCCCGTTGTCAGGCAACGTGGCGTGGTGTGCACTGTGTTTGCTGACGCAACCCCCACTG
GTTGGGGCATTGCCACCACCTGTCAGCTCCTTTCCGGGACTTTCGCTTTCCCCCTCCCTATTGCCACGGC
GGAACTCATCGCCGCCTGCCTTGCCCGCTGCTGGACAGGGGCTCGGCTGTTGGGCACTGACAATTCCGTG
GTGTTGTCGGGGAAATCATCGTCCTTTCCTTGGCTGCTCGCCTGTGTTGCCACCTGGATTCTGCGCGGGA
CGTCCTTCTGCTACGTCCCTTCGGCCCTCAATCCAGCGGACCTTCCTTCCCGCGGCCTGCTGCCGGCTCT
GCGGCCTCTTCCGCGTCTTCGCCTTCGCCCTCAGACGAGTCGGATCTCCCTTTGGGCCGCCTCCCCGCGT
CGACTTTAAGACCAATGACTTACAAGGCAGCTGTAGATCTTAGCCACTTTTTAAAAGAAAAGGGGGGACT
GGAAGGGCTAATTCACTCCCAACGAAGACAAGATCTGCTTTTTGCTTGTACTGGGTCTCTCTGGTTAGAC
CAGATCTGAGCCTGGGAGCTCTCTGGCTAACTAGGGAACCCACTGCTTAAGCCTCAATAAAGCTTGCCTT
GAGTGCTTCAAGTAGTGTGTGCCCGTCTGTTGTGTGACTCTGGTAACTAGAGATCCCTCAGACCCTTTTA
GTCAGTGTGGAAAATCTCTAGCAGTACGTATAGTAGTTCATGTCATCTTATTATTCAGTATTTATAACTT
GCAAAGAAATGAATATCAGAGAGTGAGAGGAACTTGTTTATTGCAGCTTATAATGGTTACAAATAAAGCA
ATAGCATCACAAATTTCACAAATAAAGCATTTTTTTCACTGCATTCTAGTTGTGGTTTGTCCAAACTCAT
CAATGTATCTTATCATGTCTGGCTCTAGCTATCCCGCCCCTAACTCCGCCCATCCCGCCCCTAACTCCGC
CCAGTTCCGCCCATTCTCCGCCCCATGGCTGACTAATTTTTTTTATTTATGCAGAGGCCGAGGCCGCCTC
GGCCTCTGAGCTATTCCAGAAGTAGTGAGGAGGCTTTTTTGGAGGCCTAGGGACGTACCCAATTCGCCCT
ATAGTGAGTCGTATTACGCGCGCTCACTGGCCGTCGTTTTACAACGTCGTGACTGGGAAAACCCTGGCGT
TACCCAACTTAATCGCCTTGCAGCACATCCCCCTTTCGCCAGCTGGCGTAATAGCGAAGAGGCCCGCACC
GATCGCCCTTCCCAACAGTTGCGCAGCCTGAATGGCGAATGGG
[124 nt withheld, positions 6974-7097]
C
[91 nt withheld, positions 7099-7189]
A
[49 nt withheld, positions 7191-7239]
CCTTTGACGTTGGAGTCCACGTTCTTT
[37 nt withheld, positions 7267-7303]
ACCCTATCTCGGTCTATTCTTTTGATTTATAAGGGATTTTGCCGATTTCGGCCTATTGGTTAAAAAATGA
GCTGATTTAACAAAAATTTAACGCGAATTTTAACAAAATATTAACGCTTACAATTTAGGTGGCACTTTTC
GGGGAAATGTGCGCGGAACCCCTATTTGTTTATTTTTCTAAATACATTCAAATATGTATCCGCTCATGAG
ACAATAACCCTGATAAATGCTTCAATAATATTGAAAAAGGAAGAGTATGAGTATTCAACATTTCCGTGTC
GCCCTTATTCCCTTTTTTGCGGCATTTTGCCTTCCTGTTTTTGCTCACCCAGAAACGCTGGTGAAAGTAA
AAGATGCTGAAGATCAGTTGGGTGCACGAGTGGGTTACATCGAACTGGATCTCAACAGCGGTAAGATCCT
TGAGAGTTTTCGCCCCGAAGAACGTTTTCCAATGATGAGCACTTTTAAAGTTCTGCTATGTGGCGCGGTA
TTATCCCGTATTGACGCCGGGCAAGAGCAACTCGGTCGCCGCATACACTATTCTCAGAATGACTTGGTTG
AGTACTCACCAGTCACAGAAAAGCATCTTACGGATGGCATGACAGTAAGAGAATTATGCAGTGCTGCCAT
AACCATGAGTGATAACACTGCGGCCAACTTACTTCTGACAACGATCGGAGGACCGAAGGAGCTAACCGCT
TTTTTGCACAACATGGGGGATCATGTAACTCGCCTTGATCGTTGGGAACCGGAGCTGAATGAAGCCATAC
CAAACGACGAGCGTGACACCACGATGCCTGTAGCAATGGCAACAACGTTGCGCAAACTATTAACTGGCGA
ACTACTTACTCTAGCTTCCCGGCAACAATTAATAGACTGGATGGAGGCGGATAAAGTTGCAGGACCACTT
CTGCGCTCGGCCCTTCCGGCTGGCTGGTTTATTGCTGATAAATCTGGAGCCGGTGAGCGTGGGTCTCGCG
GTATCATTGCAGCACTGGGGCCAGATGGTAAGCCCTCCCGTATCGTAGTTATCTACACGACGGGGAGTCA
GGCAACTATGGATGAACGAAATAGACAGATCGCTGAGATAGGTGCCTCACTGATTAAGCATTGGTAACTG
TCAGACCAAGTTTACTCATATATACTTTAGATTGATTTAAAACTTCATTTTTAATTTAAAAGGATCTAGG
TGAAGATCCTTTTTGATAATCTCATGACCAAAATCCCTTAACGTGAGTTTTCGTTCCACTGAGCGTCAGA
CCCCGTAGAAAAGATCAAAGGATCTTCTTGAGATCCTTTTTTTCTGCGCGTAATCTGCTGCTTGCAAACA
AAAAAACCACCGCTACCAGCGGTGGTTTGTTTGCCGGATCAAGAGCTACCAACTCTTTTTCCGAAGGTAA
CTGGCTTCAGCAGAGCGCAGATACCAAATACTGTTCTTCTAGTGTAGCCGTAGTTAGGCCACCACTTCAA
GAACTCTGTAGCACCGCCTACATACCTCGCTCTGCTAATCCTGTTACCAGTGGCTGCTGCCAGTGGCGAT
AAGTCGTGTCTTACCGGGTTGGACTCAAGACGATAGTTACCGGATAAGGCGCAGCGGTCGGGCTGAACGG
GGGGTTCGTGCACACAGCCCAGCTTGGAGCGAACGACCTACACCGAACTGAGATACCTACAGCGTGAGCT
ATGAGAAAGCGCCACGCTTCCCGAAGGGAGAAAGGCGGACAGGTATCCGGTAAGCGGCAGGGTCGGAACA
GGAGAGCGCACGAGGGAGCTTCCAGGGGGAAACGCCTGGTATCTTTATAGTCCTGTCGGGTTTCGCCACC
TCTGACTTGAGCGTCGATTTTTGTGATGCTCGTCAGGGGGGCGGAGCCTATGGAAAAACGCCAGCAACGC
GGCCTTTTTACGGTTCCTGGCCTTTTGCTGGCCTTTTGCTCACATGTTCTTTCCTGCGTTATCCCCTGAT
TCTGTGGATAACCGTATTACCGCCTTTGAGTGAGCTGATACCGCTCGCCGCAGCCGAACGACCGAGCGCA
GCGAGTCAGTGAGCGAGGAAGCGGAAGAGCGCCCAATACGCAAACCGCCTCTCCCCGCGCGTTGGCCGAT
TCATTAATGCAGCTGGCACGACAGGTTTCCCGACTGGAAAGCGGGCAGTGAGCGCAACGCAATTAATGTG
AGTTAGCTCACTCATTAGGCACCCCAGGCTTTACACTTTATGCTTCCGGCTCGTATGTTGTGTGGAATTG
TGAGCGGATAACAATTTCACACAGGAAACAGCTATGACCATGATTACGCCAAGCGCGCAATTAACCCTCA
CTAAAGGGAACAAAAGCTGGAGCTGCAAGC
Features (pLannotate 1.2.2; 31 found; start..end, strand, type, name):
      5..231     +  promoter       RSV promoter: Rous sarcoma virus enhancer/promoter
    232..412     +  LTR            5' LTR (truncated): truncated 5' long terminal repeat (LTR) from HIV-1
    459..584     +  misc_feature   HIV-1 Ψ: packaging signal of human immunodeficiency virus type 1
    568..931     +  CDS            HIV-1 gag (fragment): gag protein from human immunodeficiency virus 1; gag
   1077..1310    +  misc_feature   RRE: The Rev response element (RRE) of HIV-1 allows for Rev-dependent mRNA export from the nucleus to the cytoplasm.
   1687..1713    +  CDS            Rev (fragment): human immunodeficiency virus 1 (HIV-1) Rev protein; rev; enhances nuclear export of unspliced and incompletely spliced viral mRNAs
   1720..1743    +  promoter       SV40 promoter (fragment): SV40 early promoter
   1744..1815    +  promoter       SV40 promoter (fragment): SV40 enhancer and early promoter
   1839..1974    +  rep_origin     SV40 ori: SV40 origin of replication
   2020..2616    +  CDS            PuroR (fragment): puromycin N-acetyltransferase; pac from Streptomyces; confers resistance to puromycin
   2665..2782    +  misc_feature   cPPT/CTS: central polypurine tract and central termination sequence of HIV-1
   2847..2913    +  CDS            small t antigen (fragment): SV40 (simian virus 40) small t antigen
   2920..4098    +  promoter       EF-1α promoter: strong constitutive promoter for human elongation factor EF-1α
   4115..5389    +  CDS            FEZF1 (fragment): FEZF1_HUMAN - Also known as FEZ, ZNF312B. Experimental evidence at protein level: Swiss-Prot protein existence level 1. Transcription repressor. Involved in the axonal projection and proper termination of olfactory sensory neurons (OSN). Plays a role in rostro-caudal patterning of the diencephalon and in prethalamic formation. Expression is required in OSN to cell-autonomously regulate OSN axon projections. Regulates non-cell-autonomously the layer formation of the olfactory bulb development and the interneurons. May be required for correct rostral migration of the interneuron progenitors (By
   5405..5458    +  promoter       U6 promoter (fragment): RNA polymerase III promoter for human U6 snRNA
   5500..6088    +  misc_feature   WPRE: woodchuck hepatitis virus posttranscriptional regulatory element
   6139..6158    +  misc_feature   cPPT/CTS (fragment): central polypurine tract and central termination sequence of HIV-1
   6160..6393    +  LTR            3' LTR (ΔU3): self-inactivating 3' long terminal repeat (LTR) from HIV-1
   6471..6592    +  polyA_signal   SV40 poly(A) signal: SV40 polyadenylation signal
   6632..6767    +  rep_origin     SV40 ori: SV40 origin of replication
   6788..6806    -  promoter       T7 promoter: promoter for bacteriophage T7 RNA polymerase
   6814..6969    +  CDS            lacZα (fragment): LacZα fragment of β-galactosidase; lacZ fragment
   6974..7402    +  rep_origin     f1 ori (sequence partly withheld): f1 bacteriophage origin of replication; arrow indicates direction of (+) strand synthesis
   7455..7559    +  promoter       AmpR promoter: bla
   7560..8420    +  CDS            AmpR: β-lactamase; bla; confers resistance to ampicillin, carbenicillin, and related antibiotics
   8591..9179    +  rep_origin     ori: high-copy-number ColE1/pMB1/pBR322/pUC origin of replication
   9362..9454    +  CDS            lacI (fragment): lac repressor; lacI; The lac repressor binds to the lac operator to inhibit transcription in E. coli. This inhibition can be relieved by adding lactose or isopropyl-β-D-thiogalactopyranoside (IPTG).
   9467..9488    +  protein_bind   CAP binding site: CAP binding activates transcription in the presence of cAMP. E. coli catabolite activator protein
   9503..9533    +  promoter       lac promoter: promoter for the E. coli lac operon
   9541..9557    +  protein_bind   lac operator: The lac repressor binds to the lac operator to inhibit transcription in E. coli. This inhibition can be relieved by adding lactose or isopropyl-β-D-thiogalactopyranoside (IPTG). lac repressor encoded by lacI
   9602..9620    +  promoter       T3 promoter: promoter for bacteriophage T3 RNA polymerase
