[The description below was written by a language model from this plasmid's Addgene catalogue record and pLannotate feature annotations shown in this document.]
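Description:
TFORF1343 is a lentiviral mammalian expression plasmid built on the pLX_TRC317 backbone and carrying the human transcription factor FEZF1 (also known as FEZ or ZNF312B), a zinc-finger transcriptional repressor involved in olfactory neuron axon projection and forebrain patterning. It belongs to a barcoded transcription factor ORF collection in which each synthesized ORF is paired with a unique 24-bp barcode, so that individual factors can be identified in pooled overexpression screens. In bacteria the plasmid is maintained through a high-copy ColE1/pUC-type origin and ampicillin resistance (AmpR with its own promoter). An f1 origin and remnants of a lacZα/lac promoter cloning region flanked by T3 and T7 promoters are also present in the backbone. The depositor notes that the plasmid can recombine, which is a common issue with LTR-containing vectors.

The viral portion has a third-generation layout. An RSV promoter drives a truncated HIV-1 5' LTR, followed by the Ψ packaging signal with a gag fragment, the RRE for Rev-dependent nuclear export, a cPPT/CTS, a WPRE and a self-inactivating ΔU3 3' LTR, with an SV40 polyadenylation signal downstream. Two expression units lie between the LTRs. An SV40 early promoter/origin region drives puromycin N-acetyltransferase for selection of transduced cells, and the strong constitutive EF-1α promoter drives the FEZF1 ORF. The WPRE sits downstream of the ORF and enhances transcript stability and expression. The feature table does not annotate the barcode, so its exact position is not stated. A short U6 promoter fragment annotated between the ORF and the WPRE appears to be a partial match rather than a functional element. The construct is used to make lentivirus for stable FEZF1 overexpression, for example in directed differentiation screens.
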