Addgene plasmid #144173: TFORF1343
Purpose: Lentiviral vector for overexpressing transcription factor ORFs with unique 24-bp barcodes. Barcodes facilitate identification of transcription factors in pooled screens.
Depositing lab: Feng Zhang. Depositing organization: Broad Institute. Publication: A transcription factor atlas of directed differentiation. Joung J, Ma S, Tay T, Geiger-Schuller KR, Kirchgatterer PC, Verdine VK, Guo B, Arias-Garcia MA, Allen WE, Singh A, Kuksenko O, Abudayyeh OO, Gootenberg JS, Fu Z, Macrae RK, Buenrostro JD, Regev A, Zhang F. Cell. 2023 Jan 5;186(1):209-229.e26. doi: 10.1016/j.cell.2022.11.026. PubMed 36608654.
Backbone
  Vector backbone: pLX_TRC317
  Backbone manufacturer: Broad Institute Genetic Perturbation Platform
  Backbone size w/o insert (bp): 8264
  Vector type: Mammalian Expression, Lentiviral
  Selectable markers: Puromycin
Growth in bacteria
  Bacterial resistance: Ampicillin, 100 μg/mL
  Growth temperature: 37°C
  Growth strain: NEB Stable
  Copy number: High Copy
Gene/Insert
  Gene/Insert name: FEZF1
  Species: H. sapiens (human)
  Insert size (bp): 1379
  Entrez Gene: FEZF1 (a.k.a. FEZ, HH22, ZNF312B)
  Promoter: EF1a
  Cloning method: Unknown
  Sequencing primers: 5′ GGGTGGAGACTGAAGTTAGGCCAG; 3′ CACATAGCGTAAAAGGAGCAACATAG
Terms and licenses: Academic/Nonprofit Terms; Industry Terms: Not Available to Industry
Depositor comments: XM_011516202,NM_001160264,ENST00000427185 . The transcription factor ORF portion of this plasmid was synthesized by Genewiz. Please test multiple small colonies in case of plasmid recombination. To make this collection available in a timely manner, a portion of this collection was not fully sequenced by Addgene. If an Addgene verified full plasmid sequence is not available, please contact us prior to placing an order to request the full sequence.
How to cite: TFORF1343 was a gift from Feng Zhang (Addgene plasmid # 144173 ; http://n2t.net/addgene:144173 ; RRID:Addgene_144173)
