>Addgene plasmid #144173 | TFORF1343 | depositor partial sequence | sequence record 284634 | Insert
ACCGCCACCATGGACAGTAGCTGCCACAACGCGACTACCAAAATGTTAGCGACTGCTCCAGCTCGGGGCA
ACATGATGAGCACGTCCAAACCCTTGGCTTTCTCCATTGAACGAATCATGGCGCGCACCCCAGAGCCCAA
GGCCCTGCCAGTCCCCCACTTCCTGCAGGGAGCCTTACCCAAGGGGGAACCCAAGCACTCTCTGCATCTC
AACTCGTCGATCCCCTGCATGATCCCCTTCGTGCCTGTGGCCTACGACACGAGCCCCAAGGCAGGAGTGA
CGGGCTCCGAGCCGCGGAAGGCCAGTCTGGAGGCCCCGGCGGCGCCCGCGGCGGTGCCCTCGGCTCCCGC
ATTCAGCTGCAGCGACCTGCTCAACTGCGCACTGAGTCTCAAGGGCGACCTGGCCCGCGACGCGCTGCCG
CTGCAGCAGTACAAGCTGCCAAAAACGTATTTAGCCGAAAGGAATAAACTGGTGGTCCCGGCGGTGGAGA
AATACCCTTCTGGAGTAGCTTTCAAAGACCTGTCCCAGGCTCAGCTGCAGCATTACATGAAAGAAAGCGC
CCAGCTTCTGTCGGAAAAAATCGCGTTCAAAACCTCGGATTTCAGCCGAGGCTCTCCTAATGCCAAGCCC
AAAGTTTTCACTTGCGAAGTGTGTGGAAAGGTCTTTAATGCGCACTATAACTTAACCCGTCACATGCCAG
TGCACACAGGAGCCAGACCCTTCGTTTGCAAAGTGTGCGGAAAAGGTTTCAGGCAAGCAAGCACCCTGTG
CAGGCACAAGATCATTCACACGCAGGAAAAACCTCACAAATGTAACCAGTGTGGCAAAGCATTTAATAGA
AGTTCCACTTTAAACACTCATACCCGAATACACGCGGGCTACAAACCGTTTGTGTGTGAATTCTGTGGCA
AAGGGTTTCATCAAAAAGGGAATTACAAAAACCACAAGTTGACCCACAGCGGGGAGAAGCAGTTCAAGTG
CAATATCTGCAACAAGGCTTTCCACCAGGTTTACAACCTCACCTTCCACATGCACACCCACAACGACAAG
AAGCCTTTCACCTGCCCCACGTGCGGCAAGGGTTTCTGCAGGAACTTTGACCTCAAGAAGCATGTCCGCA
AGCTGCACGACAGCAGCCTGGGGCTGGCCCGCACGCCAGCTGGCGAACCAGGCACTGAACCGCCGCCCCC
GCTACCGCAGCAGCCGCCGATGACGCTGCCTCCTCTGCAGCCGCCGCTGCCAACCCCGGGGCCCCTGCAG
CCCGGGCTCCACCAGGGCCACCAGTAGTAATGAACTAGTCCGTAACTTGAAAGTATTTCGATTTCTTGGC
TTTATATATCTTGTGGAAAGGACGAACTAGCGTAAAGCGATTAGAGTGT
