>Addgene plasmid #144173 | TFORF1343 | depositor partial sequence | sequence record 284635 | Barcode
ACTAGCGTAAAGCGATTAGAGTGT
